Addgene plasmid #185373: pcDNA5-FRT-hMYC
Purpose: For mammalian expression of human MYC
Depositing lab: Ayaz Najafov. Depositing organization: University of Texas Southwestern Medical Center.
Backbone
  Vector backbone: pcDNA5-FRT/TO-Hygro
  Vector type: Mammalian Expression
  Selectable markers: Hygromycin, only when integrated into FlpIn FRT site
Growth in bacteria
  Bacterial resistance: Ampicillin, 100 μg/mL
  Growth temperature: 37°C
  Growth strain: DH5alpha
  Copy number: High Copy
Gene/Insert
  Gene/Insert name: MYC
  Species: H. sapiens (human)
  Insert size (bp): 1320
  Mutation: WT
  Entrez Gene: MYC (a.k.a. MRTL, MYCC, bHLHe39, c-Myc)
  Cloning method: Restriction Enzyme; 5′ cloning site KpnI (unknown if destroyed); 3′ cloning site NotI (unknown if destroyed)
Terms and licenses: Academic/Nonprofit Terms; Industry Terms: Not Available to Industry
How to cite: pcDNA5-FRT-hMYC was a gift from Ayaz Najafov (Addgene plasmid # 185373 ; http://n2t.net/addgene:185373 ; RRID:Addgene_185373)
