[The description below was written by a language model from this plasmid's Addgene catalogue record and pLannotate feature annotations shown in this document.]
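Description:
pcDNA5-FRT-hMYC is a mammalian expression plasmid built on the pcDNA5-FRT/TO-Hygro backbone and carrying the wild-type human MYC (c-Myc) coding sequence, a 1,320 bp insert cloned between KpnI and NotI sites. In bacteria it is maintained as a high-copy plasmid through a ColE1/pUC-type origin and selected with ampicillin via the β-lactamase gene and its own promoter. Remnants of an f1 origin, a lac promoter/operator region and a bom site are also annotated as backbone fragments.

MYC expression is driven by the human cytomegalovirus immediate-early enhancer and promoter. Directly downstream of the promoter, the annotation picks up two short tet-operator matches, consistent with the "TO" backbone design, in which a Tet repressor supplied by the host cell line keeps the promoter silent until tetracycline or doxycycline is added. In cells lacking the repressor, the promoter would be expected to act constitutively. The transcript is terminated by the bovine growth hormone polyadenylation signal. A short match to a FLAG epitope sequence is annotated just after the MYC open reading frame, but the record does not describe a tag, so it is unclear whether one is fused in frame.

Downstream lies an FRT site immediately followed by a hygromycin resistance gene and an SV40 polyadenylation signal. No complete promoter is annotated ahead of this marker, and the record notes that it confers hygromycin resistance only after FLP-mediated integration into the FRT site of a Flp-In host line. The plasmid therefore suits transient transfection or the generation of isogenic, single-site stable lines expressing human MYC. The feature table derives from a partial sequencing result of 6,434 nt.
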