Features (pLannotate 1.2.2; 22 found; start..end, strand, type, name):
     28..80      -  misc_feature   bom (fragment): basis of mobility region from pBR322
    235..614     +  enhancer       CMV enhancer: human cytomegalovirus immediate early enhancer
    615..818     +  promoter       CMV promoter: human cytomegalovirus (CMV) immediate early promoter
    820..839     +  promoter       PLtetO-1 promoter (fragment): modified phage lambda PL promoter with tet operator sites (Lutz and Bujard, 1997)
    841..860     +  promoter       PLtetO-1 promoter (fragment): modified phage lambda PL promoter with tet operator sites (Lutz and Bujard, 1997)
    868..901     +  promoter       TRE3GV promoter (fragment): 3rd-generation Tet-responsive promoter that can be activated by binding of Tet-On® 3G, optimized for retroviral and lentiviral vectors
    990..2309    +  CDS            c-Myc: human c-Myc proto-oncogene
   2319..2338    +  CDS            3xFLAG (fragment): three tandem FLAG® epitope tags, followed by an enterokinase cleavage site
   2392..2616    +  polyA_signal   bGH poly(A) signal: bovine growth hormone polyadenylation signal
   2620..2641    +  promoter       SV40 promoter (fragment): SV40 enhancer and early promoter
   2662..2895    +  rep_origin     f1 ori (fragment) (sequence partly withheld): f1 bacteriophage origin of replication; arrow indicates direction of (+) strand synthesis
   2900..2947    +  protein_bind   FRT: FLP-mediated recombination occurs in the 8-bp core sequence TCTAGAAA (Turan and Bode, 2011). FLP recombinase from the Saccharomyces cerevisiae 2μ plasmid
   2955..3977    +  CDS            HygR: aminoglycoside phosphotransferase from E. coli; aph(4)-Ia; confers resistance to hygromycin
   3987..4112    +  CDS            ble (fragment): BLE_KLEPN - Experimental evidence at protein level: Swiss-Prot protein existence level 1. Binding protein with a strong affinity to the bleomycin family of antibiotics. Binds to CL990; an antimitotic-antibiotic compound. From Klebsiella pneumoniae.
   4107..4228    +  polyA_signal   SV40 poly(A) signal: SV40 polyadenylation signal
   4301..4317    -  protein_bind   lac operator: The lac repressor binds to the lac operator to inhibit transcription in E. coli. This inhibition can be relieved by adding lactose or isopropyl-β-D-thiogalactopyranoside (IPTG). lac repressor encoded by lacI
   4325..4355    -  promoter       lac promoter: promoter for the E. coli lac operon
   4370..4391    -  protein_bind   CAP binding site: CAP binding activates transcription in the presence of cAMP. E. coli catabolite activator protein
   4404..4496    -  CDS            lacI (fragment): lac repressor; lacI; The lac repressor binds to the lac operator to inhibit transcription in E. coli. This inhibition can be relieved by adding lactose or isopropyl-β-D-thiogalactopyranoside (IPTG).
   4679..5267    -  rep_origin     ori: high-copy-number ColE1/pMB1/pBR322/pUC origin of replication
   5438..6298    -  CDS            AmpR: β-lactamase; bla; confers resistance to ampicillin, carbenicillin, and related antibiotics
   6299..6403    -  promoter       AmpR promoter: bla
>Addgene plasmid #185373 | pcDNA5-FRT-hMYC | addgene full sequence | sequence record 363449 | Addgene Partial NGS Result
GACGGATCGGGAGATCTCCCGATCCCCTATGGTGCACTCTCAGTACAATCTGCTCTGATGCCGCATAGTT
AAGCCAGTATCTGCTCCCTGCTTGTGTGTTGGAGGTCGCTGAGTAGTGCGCGAGCAAAATTTAAGCTACA
ACAAGGCAAGGCTTGACCGACAATTGCATGAAGAATCTGCTTAGGGTTAGGCGTTTTGCGCTGCTTCGCG
ATGTACGGGCCAGATATACGCGTTGACATTGATTATTGACTAGTTATTAATAGTAATCAATTACGGGGTC
ATTAGTTCATAGCCCATATATGGAGTTCCGCGTTACATAACTTACGGTAAATGGCCCGCCTGGCTGACCG
CCCAACGACCCCCGCCCATTGACGTCAATAATGACGTATGTTCCCATAGTAACGCCAATAGGGACTTTCC
ATTGACGTCAATGGGTGGAGTATTTACGGTAAACTGCCCACTTGGCAGTACATCAAGTGTATCATATGCC
AAGTACGCCCCCTATTGACGTCAATGACGGTAAATGGCCCGCCTGGCATTATGCCCAGTACATGACCTTA
TGGGACTTTCCTACTTGGCAGTACATCTACGTATTAGTCATCGCTATTACCATGGTGATGCGGTTTTGGC
AGTACATCAATGGGCGTGGATAGCGGTTTGACTCACGGGGATTTCCAAGTCTCCACCCCATTGACGTCAA
TGGGAGTTTGTTTTGGCACCAAAATCAACGGGACTTTCCAAAATGTCGTAACAACTCCGCCCCATTGACG
CAAATGGGCGGTAGGCGTGTACGGTGGGAGGTCTATATAAGCAGAGCTCTCCCTATCAGTGATAGAGATC
TCCCTATCAGTGATAGAGATCGTCGACGAGCTCGTTTAGTGAACCGTCAGATCGCCTGGAGACGCCATCC
ACGCTGTTTTGACCTCCATAGAAGACACCGGGACCGATCCAGCCTCCGGACTCTAGCGTTTAAACTTAAG
CTTGGTACCATGCCCCTCAACGTTAGCTTCACCAACAGGAACTATGACCTCGACTACGACTCGGTGCAGC
CGTATTTCTACTGCGACGAGGAGGAGAACTTCTACCAGCAGCAGCAGCAGAGCGAGCTGCAGCCCCCGGC
GCCCAGCGAGGATATCTGGAAGAAATTCGAGCTGCTGCCCACCCCGCCCCTGTCCCCTAGCCGCCGCTCC
GGGCTCTGCTCGCCCTCCTACGTTGCGGTCACACCCTTCTCCCTTCGGGGAGACAACGACGGCGGTGGCG
GGAGCTTCTCCACGGCCGACCAGCTGGAGATGGTGACCGAGCTGCTGGGAGGAGACATGGTGAACCAGAG
TTTCATCTGCGACCCGGACGACGAGACCTTCATCAAAAACATCATCATCCAGGACTGTATGTGGAGCGGC
TTCTCGGCCGCCGCCAAGCTCGTCTCAGAGAAGCTGGCCTCCTACCAGGCTGCGCGCAAAGACAGCGGCA
GCCCGAACCCCGCCCGCGGCCACAGCGTCTGCTCCACCTCCAGCTTGTACCTGCAGGATCTGAGCGCCGC
CGCCTCAGAGTGCATCGACCCCTCGGTGGTCTTCCCCTACCCTCTCAACGACAGCAGCTCGCCCAAGTCC
TGCGCCTCGCAAGACTCCAGCGCCTTCTCTCCGTCCTCGGATTCTCTGCTCTCCTCGACGGAGTCCTCCC
CGCAGGGCAGCCCCGAGCCCCTGGTGCTCCATGAGGAGACACCGCCCACCACCAGCAGCGACTCTGAGGA
GGAACAAGAAGATGAGGAAGAAATCGATGTTGTTTCTGTGGAAAAGAGGCAGGCTCCTGGCAAAAGGTCA
GAGTCTGGATCACCTTCTGCTGGAGGCCACAGCAAACCTCCTCACAGCCCACTGGTCCTCAAGAGGTGCC
ACGTCTCCACACATCAGCACAACTACGCAGCGCCTCCCTCCACTCGGAAGGACTATCCTGCTGCCAAGAG
GGTCAAGTTGGACAGTGTCAGAGTCCTGAGACAGATCAGCAACAACCGAAAATGCACCAGCCCCAGGTCC
TCGGACACCGAGGAGAATGTCAAGAGGCGAACACACAACGTCTTGGAGCGCCAGAGGAGGAACGAGCTAA
AACGGAGCTTTTTTGCCCTGCGTGACCAGATCCCGGAGTTGGAAAACAATGAAAAGGCCCCCAAGGTAGT
TATCCTTAAAAAAGCCACAGCATACATCCTGTCCGTCCAAGCAGAGGAGCAAAAGCTCATTTCTGAAGAG
GACTTGTTGCGGAAACGACGAGAACAGTTGAAACACAAACTTGAACAGCTACGGAACTCTTGTGCGTAAG
GAGGAGATTACAAGGATGACGATGACAATAGGCGGCCGCTCGAGTCTAGAGGGCCCGTTTAAACCCGCTG
ATCAGCCTCGACTGTGCCTTCTAGTTGCCAGCCATCTGTTGTTTGCCCCTCCCCCGTGCCTTCCTTGACC
CTGGAAGGTGCCACTCCCACTGTCCTTTCCTAATAAAATGAGGAAATTGCATCGCATTGTCTGAGTAGGT
GTCATTCTATTCTGGGGGGTGGGGTGGGGCAGGACAGCAAGGGGGAGGATTGGGAAGACAATAGCAGGCA
TGCTGGGGATGCGGTGGGCTCTATGGCTTCTGAGGCGGAAAGAACCAGCTGGGGCTCTAGGGGGTATCCC
C
[124 nt withheld, positions 2662-2785]
C
[91 nt withheld, positions 2787-2877]
AGGGTGATGGTTCACGTACCTAGAAGTTCCTATTCCGAAGTTCCTATTCTCTAGAAAGTATAGGAACTTC
CTTGGCCAAAAAGCCTGAACTCACCGCGACGTCTGTCGAGAAGTTTCTGATCGAAAAGTTCGACAGCGTC
TCCGACCTGATGCAGCTCTCGGAGGGCGAAGAATCTCGTGCTTTCAGCTTCGATGTAGGAGGGCGTGGAT
ATGTCCTGCGGGTAAATAGCTGCGCCGATGGTTTCTACAAAGATCGTTATGTTTATCGGCACTTTGCATC
GGCCGCGCTCCCGATTCCGGAAGTGCTTGACATTGGGGAATTCAGCGAGAGCCTGACCTATTGCATCTCC
CGCCGTGCACAGGGTGTCACGTTGCAAGACCTGCCTGAAACCGAACTGCCCGCTGTTCTGCAGCCGGTCG
CGGAGGCCATGGATGCGATCGCTGCGGCCGATCTTAGCCAGACGAGCGGGTTCGGCCCATTCGGACCGCA
AGGAATCGGTCAATACACTACATGGCGTGATTTCATATGCGCGATTGCTGATCCCCATGTGTATCACTGG
CAAACTGTGATGGACGACACCGTCAGTGCGTCCGTCGCGCAGGCTCTCGATGAGCTGATGCTTTGGGCCG
AGGACTGCCCCGAAGTCCGGCACCTCGTGCACGCGGATTTCGGCTCCAACAATGTCCTGACGGACAATGG
CCGCATAACAGCGGTCATTGACTGGAGCGAGGCGATGTTCGGGGATTCCCAATACGAGGTCGCCAACATC
TTCTTCTGGAGGCCGTGGTTGGCTTGTATGGAGCAGCAGACGCGCTACTTCGAGCGGAGGCATCCGGAGC
TTGCAGGATCGCCGCGGCTCCGGGCGTATATGCTCCGCATTGGTCTTGACCAACTCTATCAGAGCTTGGT
TGACGGCAATTTCGATGATGCAGCTTGGGCGCAGGGTCGATGCGACGCAATCGTCCGATCCGGAGCCGGG
ACTGTCGGGCGTACACAAATCGCCCGCAGAAGCGCGGCCGTCTGGACCGATGGCTGTGTAGAAGTACTCG
CCGATAGTGGAAACCGACGCCCCAGCACTCGTCCGAGGGCAAAGGAATAGCACGTACTACGAGATTTCGA
TTCCACCGCCGCCTTCTATGAAAGGTTGGGCTTCGGAATCGTTTTCCGGGACGCCGGCTGGATGATCCTC
CAGCGCGGGGATCTCATGCTGGAGTTCTTCGCCCACCCCAACTTGTTTATTGCAGCTTATAATGGTTACA
AATAAAGCAATAGCATCACAAATTTCACAAATAAAGCATTTTTTTCACTGCATTCTAGTTGTGGTTTGTC
CAAACTCATCAATGTATCTTATCATGTCTGTATACCGTCGACCTCTAGCTAGAGCTTGGCGTAATCATGG
TCATAGCTGTTTCCTGTGTGAAATTGTTATCCGCTCACAATTCCACACAACATACGAGCCGGAAGCATAA
AGTGTAAAGCCTGGGGTGCCTAATGAGTGAGCTAACTCACATTAATTGCGTTGCGCTCACTGCCCGCTTT
CCAGTCGGGAAACCTGTCGTGCCAGCTGCATTAATGAATCGGCCAACGCGCGGGGAGAGGCGGTTTGCGT
ATTGGGCGCTCTTCCGCTTCCTCGCTCACTGACTCGCTGCGCTCGGTCGTTCGGCTGCGGCGAGCGGTAT
CAGCTCACTCAAAGGCGGTAATACGGTTATCCACAGAATCAGGGGATAACGCAGGAAAGAACATGTGAGC
AAAAGGCCAGCAAAAGGCCAGGAACCGTAAAAAGGCCGCGTTGCTGGCGTTTTTCCATAGGCTCCGCCCC
CCTGACGAGCATCACAAAAATCGACGCTCAAGTCAGAGGTGGCGAAACCCGACAGGACTATAAAGATACC
AGGCGTTTCCCCCTGGAAGCTCCCTCGTGCGCTCTCCTGTTCCGACCCTGCCGCTTACCGGATACCTGTC
CGCCTTTCTCCCTTCGGGAAGCGTGGCGCTTTCTCATAGCTCACGCTGTAGGTATCTCAGTTCGGTGTAG
GTCGTTCGCTCCAAGCTGGGCTGTGTGCACGAACCCCCCGTTCAGCCCGACCGCTGCGCCTTATCCGGTA
ACTATCGTCTTGAGTCCAACCCGGTAAGACACGACTTATCGCCACTGGCAGCAGCCACTGGTAACAGGAT
TAGCAGAGCGAGGTATGTAGGCGGTGCTACAGAGTTCTTGAAGTGGTGGCCTAACTACGGCTACACTAGA
AGAACAGTATTTGGTATCTGCGCTCTGCTGAAGCCAGTTACCTTCGGAAAAAGAGTTGGTAGCTCTTGAT
CCGGCAAACAAACCACCGCTGGTAGCGGTGGTTTTTTTGTTTGCAAGCAGCAGATTACGCGCAGAAAAAA
AGGATCTCAAGAAGATCCTTTGATCTTTTCTACGGGGTCTGACGCTCAGTGGAACGAAAACTCACGTTAA
GGGATTTTGGTCATGAGATTATCAAAAAGGATCTTCACCTAGATCCTTTTAAATTAAAAATGAAGTTTTA
AATCAATCTAAAGTATATATGAGTAAACTTGGTCTGACAGTTACCAATGCTTAATCAGTGAGGCACCTAT
CTCAGCGATCTGTCTATTTCGTTCATCCATAGTTGCCTGACTCCCCGTCGTGTAGATAACTACGATACGG
GAGGGCTTACCATCTGGCCCCAGTGCTGCAATGATACCGCGAGACCCACGCTCACCGGCTCCAGATTTAT
CAGCAATAAACCAGCCAGCCGGAAGGGCCGAGCGCAGAAGTGGTCCTGCAACTTTATCCGCCTCCATCCA
GTCTATTAATTGTTGCCGGGAAGCTAGAGTAAGTAGTTCGCCAGTTAATAGTTTGCGCAACGTTGTTGCC
ATTGCTACAGGCATCGTGGTGTCACGCTCGTCGTTTGGTATGGCTTCATTCAGCTCCGGTTCCCAACGAT
CAAGGCGAGTTACATGATCCCCCATGTTGTGCAAAAAAGCGGTTAGCTCCTTCGGTCCTCCGATCGTTGT
CAGAAGTAAGTTGGCCGCAGTGTTATCACTCATGGTTATGGCAGCACTGCATAATTCTCTTACTGTCATG
CCATCCGTAAGATGCTTTTCTGTGACTGGTGAGTACTCAACCAAGTCATTCTGAGAATAGTGTATGCGGC
GACCGAGTTGCTCTTGCCCGGCGTCAATACGGGATAATACCGCGCCACATAGCAGAACTTTAAAAGTGCT
CATCATTGGAAAACGTTCTTCGGGGCGAAAACTCTCAAGGATCTTACCGCTGTTGAGATCCAGTTCGATG
TAACCCACTCGTGCACCCAACTGATCTTCAGCATCTTTTACTTTCACCAGCGTTTCTGGGTGAGCAAAAA
CAGGAAGGCAAAATGCCGCAAAAAAGGGAATAAGGGCGACACGGAAATGTTGAATACTCATACTCTTCCT
TTTTCAATATTATTGAAGCATTTATCAGGGTTATTGTCTCATGAGCGGATACATATTTGAATGTATTTAG
AAAAATAAACAAATAGGGGTTCCGCGCACATTTCCCCGAAAAGTGCCACCTGACGTC
