>Addgene plasmid #185373 | pcDNA5-FRT-hMYC | depositor partial sequence | sequence record 359537 | Insert sequence
TTTAACGGTGGTATTACAACTCTCCTATCGTGATGAGATCTCCCTATCAGTGATAGAGATCGTCGACGAG
CTCGTTTAGTGAACCGTCAGATCGCCTGGAGACGCCATCCACGCTGTTTTGACCTCCATAGAAGACACCG
GGACCGATCCAGCCTCCGGACTCTAGCGTTTAAACTTAAGCTTGGTACCATGCCCCTCAACGTTAGCTTC
ACCAACAGGAACTATGACCTCGACTACGACTCGGTGCAGCCGTATTTCTACTGCGACGAGGAGGAGAACT
TCTACCAGCAGCAGCAGCAGAGCGAGCTGCAGCCCCCGGCGCCCAGCGAGGATATCTGGAAGAAATTCGA
GCTGCTGCCCACCCCGCCCCTGTCCCCTAGCCGCCGCTCCGGGCTCTGCTCGCCCTCCTACGTTGCGGTC
ACACCCTTCTCCCTTCGGGGAGACAACGACGGCGGTGGCGGGAGCTTCTCCACGGCCGACCAGCTGGAGA
TGGTGACCGAGCTGCTGGGAGGAGACATGGTGAACCAGAGTTTCATCTGCGACCCGGACGACGAGACCTT
CATCAAAAACATCATCATCCAGGACTGTATGTGGAGCGGCTTCTCGGCCGCCGCCAAGCTCGTCTCAGAG
AAGCTGGCCTCCTACCAGGCTGCGCGCAAAGACAGCGGCAGCCCGAACCCCGCCCGCGGCCACAGCGTCT
GCTCCACCTCCAGCTTGTACCTGCAGGATCTGAGCGCCGCCGCCTCAGAGTGCATCGACCCCTCGGTGGT
CTTCCCCTACCCTCTCAACGACAGCAGCTCGCCCAAGTCCTGCGCCTCGCAAGACTCCAGCGCCTTCTCT
CCGTCCTCGGATTCTCTGCTCTCCTCGACGGAGTCCTCCCCGCAGG
